>Addgene plasmid #196153 | pEPYCdKN0012 | addgene full sequence | sequence record 386863 | Addgene NGS Result
GGGTAGCCAGCAGCATCCTGCGATGCAGATCCGGAACATAATGGTGCAGGGCGCTGACTTCCGCGTTTCC
AGACTTTACGAAACACGGAAACCGAAGACCATTCATGTTGTTGCTCAGGTCGCAGACGTTTTGCAGCAGC
AGTCGCTTCACGTTCGCTCGCGTATCGGTGATTCATTCTGCTAACCAGTAAGGCAACCCCGCCAGCCTAG
CCGGGTCCTCAACGACAGGAGCACGATCATGCGCACCCGTGGGGCCGCCATGCCGGCGATAATGGCCTGC
TTCTCGCCGAAACGTTTGGTGGCGGGACCAGTGACGAAGGCTTGAGCGAGGGCGTGCAAGATTCCGAATA
CCGCAAGCGACAGGCCGATCATCGTCGCGCTCCAGCGAAAGCGGTCCTCGCCGAAAATGACCCAGAGCGC
TGCCGGCACCTGTCCTACGAGTTGCATGATAAAGAAGACAGTCATAAGTGCGGCGACGATAGTCATGCCC
CGCGCCCACCGGAAGGAGCTGACTGGGTTGAAGGCTCTCAAGGGCATCGGTCGAGATCCCGGTGCCTAAT
GAGTGAGCTAACTTACATTAATTGCGTTGCGCTCACTGCCCGCTTTCCAGTCGGGAAACCTGTCGTGCCA
GCTGCATTAATGAATCGGCCAACGCGCGGGGAGAGGCGGTTTGCGTATTGGGCGCCAGGGTGGTTTTTCT
TTTCACCAGTGAGACGGGCAACAGCTGATTGCCCTTCACCGCCTGGCCCTGAGAGAGTTGCAGCAAGCGG
TCCACGCTGGTTTGCCCCAGCAGGCGAAAATCCTGTTTGATGGTGGTTAACGGCGGGATATAACATGAGC
TGTCTTCGGTATCGTCGTATCCCACTACCGAGATATCCGCACCAACGCGCAGCCCGGACTCGGTAATGGC
GCGCATTGCGCCCAGCGCCATCTGATCGTTGGCAACCAGCATCGCAGTGGGAACGATGCCCTCATTCAGC
ATTTGCATGGTTTGTTGAAAACCGGACATGGCACTCCAGTCGCCTTCCCGTTCCGCTATCGGCTGAATTT
GATTGCGAGTGAGATATTTATGCCAGCCAGCCAGACGCAGACGCGCCGAGACAGAACTTAATGGGCCCGC
TAACAGCGCGATTTGCTGGTGACCCAATGCGACCAGATGCTCCACGCCCAGTCGCGTACCGTCTTCATGG
GAGAAAATAATACTGTTGATGGGTGTCTGGTCAGAGACATCAAGAAATAACGCCGGAACATTAGTGCAGG
CAGCTTCCACAGCAATGGCATCCTGGTCATCCAGCGGATAGTTAATGATCAGCCCACTGACGCGTTGCGC
GAGAAGATTGTGCACCGCCGCTTTACAGGCTTCGACGCCGCTTCGTTCTACCATCGACACCACCACGCTG
GCACCCAGTTGATCGGCGCGAGATTTAATCGCCGCGACAATTTGCGACGGCGCGTGCAGGGCCAGACTGG
AGGTGGCAACGCCAATCAGCAACGACTGTTTGCCCGCCAGTTGTTGTGCCACGCGGTTGGGAATGTAATT
CAGCTCCGCCATCGCCGCTTCCACTTTTTCCCGCGTTTTCGCAGAAACGTGGCTGGCCTGGTTCACCACG
CGGGAAACGGTCTGATAAGAGACACCGGCATACTCTGCGACATCGTATAACGTTACTGGTTTCACATTCA
CCACCCTGAATTGACTCTCTTCCGGGCGCTATCATGCCATACCGCGAAAGGTTTTGCGCCATTCGATGGT
GTCCGGGATCTCGACGCTCTCCCTTATGCGACTCCTGCATTAGGAAGCAGCCCAGTAGTAGGTTGAGGCC
GTTGAGCACCGCCGCCGCAAGGAATGGTGCATGCAAGGAGATGGCGCCCAACAGTCCCCCGGCCACGGGG
CCTGCCACCATACCCACGCCGAAACAAGCGCTCATGAGCCCGAAGTGGCGAGCCCGATCTTCCCCATCGG
TGATGTCGGCGATATAGGCGCCAGCAACCGCACCTGTGGCGCCGGTGATGCCGGCCACGATGCGTCCGGC
GTAGAGGATCGAGATCTCGATCCCGCGAAATTAATACGACTCACTATAGGGGAATTGTGAGCGGATAACA
ATTCCCCTCTAGAAATAATTTTGTTTAACTTTAAGAAGGAGATATACCATGAAACACCACCACCACCACC
ACCACCACCACGGTGGTCTCGAATCAACAAGTTTGTACAAAAAAGCAGGCTTCATGATGAAATCTGGGGC
TGATTTGCAATTTCCACCAGGATTTAGATTTCATCCTACGGATGAGGAGCTAGTCCTCATGTATCTCTGT
CGTAAATGCGCGTCGCAGCCGATCCCTGCTCCGATTATCACCGAACTCGATTTGTACCGATATGATCCTT
GGGACCTTCCCGACATGGCTTTGTACGGTGAAAAGGAGTGGTATTTTTTCTCACCAAGAGATCGAAAGTA
TCCAAACGGTTCAAGACCCAACCGTGCAGCTGGTACTGGATATTGGAAAGCTACCGGAGCTGATAAACCA
ATAGGTCGTCCTAAACCGGTTGGTATTAAGAAGGCTCTAGTGTTTTACTCGGGAAAACCTCCAAATGGAG
AGAAAACCAATTGGATTATGCACGAATACCGGCTCGCTGACGTTGACCGGTCGGTTCGTAAGAAAAACAG
TCTAAGATTGGACGATTGGGTATTGTGTCGTATATATAACAAGAAAGGTGTCATCGAGAAGCGACGAAGC
GATATCGAGGACGGGTTAAAGCCTGTGACTGACACGTGTCCACCGGAATCTGTGGCGAGATTGATCTCCG
GCTCGGAGCAAGCGGTGTCACCGGAATTCACGTGTAGCAACGGTCGGTTGAGTAATGCCCTTGATTTTCC
GTTTAATTACGTAGATGCCATCGCCGATAACGAGATTGTGTCACGGCTATTGGGCGGGAATCAGATGTGG
TCGACGACGCTTGATCCACTTGTGGTTAGGCAGGGAACTTTCGGTTCGGTGAGCGGCTGGCGGCTGTTCA
AGAAGATTAGCTGAAACCCAGCTTTCTTGTACAAAGTGGTTGATTCGAGCACCACCACCACCACCACTGA
GATCCGGCTGCTAACAAAGCCCGAAAGGAAGCTGAGTTGGCTGCTGCCACCGCTGAGCAATAACTAGCAT
AACCCCTTGGGGCCTCTAAACGGGTCTTGAGGGGTTTTTTGCTGAAAGGAGGAACTATATCCGGATTGGC
GAATGGG
[124 nt withheld, positions 3228-3351]
C
[91 nt withheld, positions 3353-3443]
A
[49 nt withheld, positions 3445-3493]
CCTTTGACGTTGGAGTCCACGTTCTTT
[37 nt withheld, positions 3521-3557]
ACCCTATCTCGGTCTATTCTTTTGATTTATAAGGGATTTTGCCGATTTCGGCCTATTGGTTAAAAAATGA
GCTGATTTAACAAAAATTTAACGCGAATTTTAACAAAATATTAACGCTTACAATTTAGGTGGCACTTTTC
GGGGAAATGTGCGCGGAACCCCTATTTGTTTATTTTTCTAAATACATTCAAATATGTATCCGCTCATGAA
TTAATTCTTAGAAAAACTCATCGAGCATCAAATGAAACTGCAATTTATTCATATCAGGATTATCAATACC
ATATTTTTGAAAAAGCCGTTTCTGTAATGAAGGAGAAAACTCACCGAGGCAGTTCCATAGGATGGCAAGA
TCCTGGTATCGGTCTGCGATTCCGACTCGTCCAACATCAATACAACCTATTAATTTCCCCTCGTCAAAAA
TAAGGTTATCAAGTGAGAAATCACCATGAGTGACGACTGAATCCGGTGAGAATGGCAAAAGTTTATGCAT
TTCTTTCCAGACTTGTTCAACAGGCCAGCCATTACGCTCGTCATCAAAATCACTCGCATCAACCAAACCG
TTATTCATTCGTGATTGCGCCTGAGCGAGACGAAATACGCGATCGCTGTTAAAAGGACAATTACAAACAG
GAATCGAATGCAACCGGCGCAGGAACACTGCCAGCGCATCAACAATATTTTCACCTGAATCAGGATATTC
TTCTAATACCTGGAATGCTGTTTTCCCGGGGATCGCAGTGGTGAGTAACCATGCATCATCAGGAGTACGG
ATAAAATGCTTGATGGTCGGAAGAGGCATAAATTCCGTCAGCCAGTTTAGTCTGACCATCTCATCTGTAA
CATCATTGGCAACGCTACCTTTGCCATGTTTCAGAAACAACTCTGGCGCATCGGGCTTCCCATACAATCG
ATAGATTGTCGCACCTGATTGCCCGACATTATCGCGAGCCCATTTATACCCATATAAATCAGCATCCATG
TTGGAATTTAATCGCGGCCTAGAGCAAGACGTTTCCCGTTGAATATGGCTCATAACACCCCTTGTATTAC
TGTTTATGTAAGCAGACAGTTTTATTGTTCATGACCAAAATCCCTTAACGTGAGTTTTCGTTCCACTGAG
CGTCAGACCCCGTAGAAAAGATCAAAGGATCTTCTTGAGATCCTTTTTTTCTGCGCGTAATCTGCTGCTT
GCAAACAAAAAAACCACCGCTACCAGCGGTGGTTTGTTTGCCGGATCAAGAGCTACCAACTCTTTTTCCG
AAGGTAACTGGCTTCAGCAGAGCGCAGATACCAAATACTGTCCTTCTAGTGTAGCCGTAGTTAGGCCACC
ACTTCAAGAACTCTGTAGCACCGCCTACATACCTCGCTCTGCTAATCCTGTTACCAGTGGCTGCTGCCAG
TGGCGATAAGTCGTGTCTTACCGGGTTGGACTCAAGACGATAGTTACCGGATAAGGCGCAGCGGTCGGGC
TGAACGGGGGGTTCGTGCACACAGCCCAGCTTGGAGCGAACGACCTACACCGAACTGAGATACCTACAGC
GTGAGCTATGAGAAAGCGCCACGCTTCCCGAAGGGAGAAAGGCGGACAGGTATCCGGTAAGCGGCAGGGT
CGGAACAGGAGAGCGCACGAGGGAGCTTCCAGGGGGAAACGCCTGGTATCTTTATAGTCCTGTCGGGTTT
CGCCACCTCTGACTTGAGCGTCGATTTTTGTGATGCTCGTCAGGGGGGCGGAGCCTATGGAAAAACGCCA
GCAACGCGGCCTTTTTACGGTTCCTGGCCTTTTGCTGGCCTTTTGCTCACATGTTCTTTCCTGCGTTATC
CCCTGATTCTGTGGATAACCGTATTACCGCCTTTGAGTGAGCTGATACCGCTCGCCGCAGCCGAACGACC
GAGCGCAGCGAGTCAGTGAGCGAGGAAGCGGAAGAGCGCCTGATGCGGTATTTTCTCCTTACGCATCTGT
GCGGTATTTCACACCGCAATGGTGCACTCTCAGTACAATCTGCTCTGATGCCGCATAGTTAAGCCAGTAT
ACACTCCGCTATCGCTACGTGACTGGGTCATGGCTGCGCCCCGACACCCGCCAACACCCGCTGACGCGCC
CTGACGGGCTTGTCTGCTCCCGGCATCCGCTTACAGACAAGCTGTGACCGTCTCCGGGAGCTGCATGTGT
CAGAGGTTTTCACCGTCATCACCGAAACGCGCGAGGCAGCTGCGGTAAAGCTCATCAGCGTGGTCGTGAA
GCGATTCACAGATGTCTGCCTGTTCATCCGCGTCCAGCTCGTTGAGTTTCTCCAGAAGCGTTAATGTCTG
GCTTCTGATAAAGCGGGCCATGTTAAGGGCGGTTTTTTCCTGTTTGGTCACTGATGCCTCCGTGTAAGGG
GGATTTCTGTTCATGGGGGTAATGATACCGATGAAACGAGAGAGGATGCTCACGATACGGGTTACTGATG
ATGAACATGCCCGGTTACTGGAACGTTGTGAGGGTAAACAACTGGCGGTATGGATGCGGCGGGACCAGAG
AAAAATCACTCAGGGTCAATGCCAGCGCTTCGTTAATACAGATGTAGGTGTTCCACA
Features (pLannotate 1.2.2; 22 found; start..end, strand, type, name):
    253..544     -  CDS            TcR (fragment): tetracycline efflux protein; tet; confers resistance to tetracycline
    559..580     -  protein_bind   CAP binding site: CAP binding activates transcription in the presence of cAMP. E. coli catabolite activator protein
    593..1675    -  CDS            lacI: lac repressor; lacI; The lac repressor binds to the lac operator to inhibit transcription in E. coli. This inhibition can be relieved by adding lactose or isopropyl-β-D-thiogalactopyranoside (IPTG).
   1676..1753    -  promoter       lacI promoter: lacI
   1761..2040    -  CDS            TcR (fragment): tetracycline efflux protein; tet; confers resistance to tetracycline
   2062..2080    +  promoter       T7 promoter: promoter for bacteriophage T7 RNA polymerase
   2081..2105    +  protein_bind   lac operator: The lac repressor binds to the lac operator to inhibit transcription in E. coli. This inhibition can be relieved by adding lactose or isopropyl-β-D-thiogalactopyranoside (IPTG). lac repressor encoded by lacI
   2120..2142    +  RBS            RBS: efficient ribosome binding site from bacteriophage T7 gene 10 (Olins and Rangwala, 1989)
   2155..2181    +  CDS            9xHis: 9xHis affinity tag
   2197..2221    +  protein_bind   attB1: mutant version of attB; recombination site for the Gateway® BP reaction BP Clonase™
   2224..2982    +  CDS            NAC032: NAC32_ARATH - Also known as NAC32 From Arabidopsis thaliana (Mouse-ear cress).
   3026..3050    -  protein_bind   attB2: mutant version of attB; recombination site for the Gateway® BP reaction BP Clonase™
   3060..3077    +  CDS            9xHis (fragment): 9xHis affinity tag
   3087..3136    +  CDS            SET1 (fragment): solubility-enhancement tag derived from T7 phage gene 10B
   3144..3191    +  terminator     T7 terminator: transcription terminator for bacteriophage T7 RNA polymerase
   3228..3656    +  rep_origin     f1 ori (sequence partly withheld): f1 bacteriophage origin of replication; arrow indicates direction of (+) strand synthesis
   3709..3766    +  promoter       AmpR promoter (fragment): bla
   3775..4590    -  CDS            KanR: aminoglycoside phosphotransferase; aph(3')-Ia; confers resistance to kanamycin in bacteria or G418 (Geneticin®) in eukaryotes
   4712..5300    +  rep_origin     ori: high-copy-number ColE1/pMB1/pBR322/pUC origin of replication
   5486..5625    -  misc_feature   bom: basis of mobility region from pBR322
   5727..5918    -  CDS            rop: Rop protein, which maintains plasmids at low copy number; rop
   5935..181     +  CDS            YPB1_ECOLX (across the origin): Protein predicted: Swiss-Prot protein existence level 4. From Escherichia coli.
