[The description below was written by a language model from this plasmid's Addgene catalogue record and pLannotate feature annotations shown in this document.]
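Description:
pEPYCdKN0012 is a bacterial expression plasmid built on the pH9GW backbone, a pET-style Gateway-compatible vector, and carries the Arabidopsis thaliana transcription factor NAC032 for recombinant production in E. coli. Although the catalogue describes it as a Gateway destination vector, the annotated sequence shows attB1 and attB2 sites flanking the NAC032 coding sequence, so it is the recombined expression clone rather than an empty destination vector. It is selected with kanamycin through an aph(3')-Ia KanR gene and replicates from a ColE1/pMB1-type origin. The record lists it as high copy, although the pBR322-derived bom region and the rop gene are also annotated. An f1 origin is present, and short TcR fragments appear to be backbone remnants.

Expression is driven by a T7 promoter with an adjacent lac operator and the T7 gene 10 ribosome binding site, and the plasmid carries lacI under its own promoter. Transcription therefore depends on T7 RNA polymerase in the host and is inducible with IPTG, ending at a T7 terminator. The reading frame begins with an N-terminal 9xHis affinity tag, continues through attB1 into NAC032, and according to the insert name ends with a HiBiT tag, the small peptide that complements a larger luciferase fragment to reconstitute luminescence. The HiBiT element was not picked up by the automated annotation, but there is a gap between the end of the NAC032 feature and attB2 where it could lie. Short His-tag and SET1-like fragments downstream of attB2 are likely vector remnants.

The associated publication indicates that the tagged protein is used in a split-luciferase assay to measure transcription factor–DNA interactions when tuning plant promoters.
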