Addgene plasmid #196153: pEPYCdKN0012
Purpose: Gateway destination vector for protein expression of 9xHis_AtNAC032_HiBit
Depositing lab: Nicola Patron. Depositing organization: Earlham Institute. Publication: Tuning Plant Promoters Using a Simple Split Luciferase Method to Assess Transcription Factor-DNA Interactions. Cai YM, Witham S, Patron NJ. ACS Synth Biol. 2023 Nov 17;12(11):3482-3486. doi: 10.1021/acssynbio.3c00094. Epub 2023 Oct 19. PubMed 37856867.
Backbone
  Vector backbone: pH9GW
  Vector type: Bacterial Expression
Growth in bacteria
  Bacterial resistance: Kanamycin, 50 μg/mL
  Growth temperature: 37°C
  Growth strain: DH5alpha
  Copy number: High Copy
Gene/Insert
  Gene/Insert name: 9xHis_AtNAC032_HiBit
  Species: A. thaliana (mustard weed)
  Cloning method: Gateway Cloning
Terms and licenses: Academic/Nonprofit Terms; Industry Terms: Not Available to Industry
Depositor comments: Please visit https://doi.org/10.1101/2023.02.13.528283 for bioRxiv preprint.
How to cite: pEPYCdKN0012 was a gift from Nicola Patron (Addgene plasmid # 196153 ; http://n2t.net/addgene:196153 ; RRID:Addgene_196153)
